>Addgene plasmid #163723 | pJH28_pBad_AraC_Para-sfGFP.3TAG | addgene full sequence | sequence record 324555 | Addgene NGS Result
CTCATAGCTCACGCTGTAGGTATCTCAGTTCGGTGTAGGTCGTTCGCTCCAAGCTGGGCTGTGTGCACGA
ACCCCCCGTTCAGCCCGACCGCTGCGCCTTATCCGGTAACTATCGTCTTGAGTCCAACCCGGTAAGACAC
GACTTATCGCCACTGGCAGCAGCCACTGGTAACAGGATTAGCAGAGCGAGGTATGTAGGCGGTGCTACAG
AGTTCTTGAAGTGGTGGCCTAACTACGGCTACACTAGAAGGACAGTATTTGGTATCTGCGCTCTGCTGAA
GCCAGTTACCTTCGGAAAAAGAGTTGGTAGCTCTTGATCCGGCAAACAAACCACCGCTGGTAGCGGTGGT
TTTTTTGTTTGCAAGCAGCAGATTACGCGCAGAAAAAAAGGATCTCAAGAAGATCCTTTGATCTTTTCTA
CGGGGTCTGACGCTCAGTGGAACGAAAACTCACGTTAAGGGATTTTGGTCATGAGATTATCAAAAAGGAT
CTTCACCTAGATCCTTTTAAATTAAAAATGAAGTTTTAAATCAATCTAAAGTATATATGAGTAAACTTGG
TCTGACAGTTACCAATGCTTAATCAGTGAGGCACCTATCTCAGCGATCTGTCTATTTCGTTCATCCATAG
TTGCCTGACTCCCCGTCGTGTAGATAACTACGATACGGGAGGGCTTACCATCTGGCCCCAGTGCTGCAAT
GATACCGCGAGACCCACGCTCACCGGCTCCAGATTTATCAGCAATAAACCAGCCAGCCGGAAGGGCCGAG
CGCAGAAGTGGTCCTGCAACTTTATCCGCCTCCATCCAGTCTATTAATTGTTGCCGGGAAGCTAGAGTAA
GTAGTTCGCCAGTTAATAGTTTGCGCAACGTTGTTGCCATTGCTACAGGCATCGTGGTGTCACGCTCGTC
GTTTGGTATGGCTTCATTCAGCTCCGGTTCCCAACGATCAAGGCGAGTTACATGATCCCCCATGTTGTGC
AAAAAAGCGGTTAGCTCCTTCGGTCCTCCGATCGTTGTCAGAAGTAAGTTGGCCGCAGTGTTATCACTCA
TGGTTATGGCAGCACTGCATAATTCTCTTACTGTCATGCCATCCGTAAGATGCTTTTCTGTGACTGGTGA
GTACTCAACCAAGTCATTCTGAGAATAGTGTATGCGGCGACCGAGTTGCTCTTGCCCGGCGTCAACACGG
GATAATACCGCGCCACATAGCAGAACTTTAAAAGTGCTCATCATTGGAAAACGTTCTTCGGGGCGAAAAC
TCTCAAGGATCTTACCGCTGTTGAGATCCAGTTCGATGTAACCCACTCGTGCACCCAACTGATCTTCAGC
ATCTTTTACTTTCACCAGCGTTTCTGGGTGAGCAAAAACAGGAAGGCAAAATGCCGCAAAAAAGGGAATA
AGGGCGACACGGAAATGTTGAATACTCATACTCTTCCTTTTTCAATATTATTGAAGCATTTATCAGGGTT
ATTGTCTCATGAGCGGATACATATTTGAATGTATTTAGAAAAATAAACAAAAGAGTTTGTAGAAACGCAA
AAAGGCCATCCGTCAGGATGGCCTTCTGCTTAATTTGATGCCTGGCAGTTTATGGCGGGCGTCCTGCCCG
CCACCCTCCGGGCCGTTGCTTCGCAACGTTCAAATCCGCTCCCGGCGGATTTGTCCTACTCAGGAGAGCG
TTCACCGACAAACAACAGATAAAACGAAAGGCCCAGTCTTTCGACTGAGCCTTTCGTTTTATTTGATGCC
TGGCAGTTCCCTACTCTCGCATGGGGAGACCCCACACTACCATCGGCGCTACGGCGTTTCACTTCTGAGT
TCGGCATGGGGTCAGGTGGGACCACCGCGCTACTGCCGCCAGGCAAATTCTGTTTTATCAGACCGCTTCT
GCGTTCTGATTTAATCTGTATCAGGCTGAAAATCTTCTCTCATCCGCCAAAACAGCCAAGCTTCGAATTC
CCATATGGTACCAGCTGCAGATCTCGAGTCAATGATGATGATGATGATGTGAGCCTTTATACAGTTCGTC
CATACCGTGCGTGATGCCGGCCGCGGTCACGAATTCCAGCAGGACCATGTGGTCACGCTTTTCGTTCGGA
TCTTTACTCAGCACAGACTGCGTGCTCAGGTAATGATTGTCCGGCAGCAGGACCGGGCCATCACCAATCG
GGGTGTTTTGCTGATAGTGGTCGGCCAGTTGAACGCTGCCATCTTCCACATTATGGCGGATCTTGAAGTT
AGCCTTGATACCGTTCTTCTGCTTATCTGCGGTGATCTACACGTTGTGCGAATTGAAGTTATATTCCAGT
TTATGGCCCAGAATCTAACCGTCTTCCTTAAAATCGATGCCTTTCAGTTCAATACGGTTAACCAGCGTAT
CACCTTCGAATTTCACTTCGGCGCGCGTTTTGTAGGTGCCGTCATCTTTAAATGAGATGGTACGTTCTTG
GACATAACCTTCCGGCATCGCGGACTTGAAAAAGTCGTGGCGTTTCATGTGATCCGGGTAACGACTGAAA
CACTGAACACCATACGTCAGCGTGGTGACCAGGGTCGGCCACGGAACCGGCAGTTTACCCGTGGTGCAAA
TAAACTTCAGCGTCAGTTTACCCTAGGTTGCATCGCCTTCACCTTCGCCGCGCACGCTGAATTTGTGACC
ATTGACATCACCATCCAGTTCCACCAGAATCGGCACCACGCCCGTAAACAGTTCTTCGCCCTTGCTCATC
CTAGGTTAATTCCTCCTGTTAGCCCAAAAAACGGGTATGGAGAAACAGTAGAGAGTTGCGATAAAAAGCG
TCAGGTAGGATCCGCTAATCTTATGGATAAAAATGCTATGGCATAGCAAAGTGTGACGCCGTGCAAATAA
TCAATGTGGACTTTTCTGCCGTGATTATAGACACTTTTGTTACGCGTTTTTGTCATGGCTTTGGTCCCGC
TTTGTTACAGAATGCTTTTAATAAGCGGGGTTACCGGTTTGGTTAGCGAGAAGAGCCAGTAAAAGACGCA
GTGACGGCAATGTCTGATGCAATATGGACAATTGGTTTCTTCTCTGAATGGCGGGAGTATGAAAAGTATG
GCTGAAGCGCAAAATGATCCCCTGCTGCCGGGATACTCGTTTAATGCCCATCTGGTGGCGGGTTTAACGC
CGATTGAGGCCAACGGTTATCTCGATTTTTTTATCGACCGACCGCTGGGAATGAAAGGTTATATTCTCAA
TCTCACCATTCGCGGTCAGGGGGTGGTGAAAAATCAGGGACGAGAATTTGTTTGCCGACCGGGTGATATT
TTGCTGTTCCCGCCAGGAGAGATTCATCACTACGGTCGTCATCCGGAGGCTCGCGAATGGTATCACCAGT
GGGTTTACTTTCGTCCGCGCGCCTACTGGCATGAATGGCTTAACTGGCCGTCAATATTTGCCAATACGGG
GTTCTTTCGCCCGGATGAAGCGCACCAGCCGCATTTCAGCGACCTGTTTGGGCAAATCATTAACGCCGGG
CAAGGGGAAGGGCGCTATTCGGAGCTGCTGGCGATAAATCTGCTTGAGCAATTGTTACTGCGGCGCATGG
AAGCGATTAACGAGTCGCTCCATCCACCGATGGATAATCGGGTACGCGAGGCTTGTCAGTACATCAGCGA
TCACCTGGCAGACAGCAATTTTGATATCGCCAGCGTCGCACAGCATGTTTGCTTGTCGCCGTCGCGTCTG
TCACATCTTTTCCGCCAGCAGTTAGGGATTAGCGTCTTAAGCTGGCGCGAGGACCAACGTATCAGCCAGG
CGAAGCTGCTTTTGAGCACCACCCGGATGCCTATCGCCACCGTCGGTCGCAATGTTGGTTTTGACGATCA
ACTCTATTTCTCGCGGGTATTTAAAAAATGCACCGGGGCCAGCCCGAGCGAGTTCCGTGCCGGTTGTGAA
GAAAAAGTGAATGATGTAGCCGTCAAGTTGTCATAATTGGTAACGAATCAGACAATTGACGGCTTGACGG
AGTAGCATAGGGTTTGCAGAATCCCTGCTTCGTCCATTTGACAGGCACATTATGCATGCCGCTTCGCCTT
CGCGCGCGAATTGATCTGCTGCCTCGCGCGTTTCGGTGATGACGGTGAAAACCTCTGACACATGCAGCTC
CCGGAGACGGTCACAGCTTGTCTGTAAGCGGATGCCGGGAGCAGACAAGCCCGTCAGGGCGCGTCAGCGG
GTGTTGGCGGGTGTCGGGGCGCAGCCATGACCCAGTCACGTAGCGATAGCGGAGTGTATACTGGCTTAAC
TATGCGGCATCAGAGCAGATTGTACTGAGAGTGCACCATATGCGGTGTGAAATACCGCACAGATGCGTAA
GGAGAAAATACCGCATCAGGCGCTCTTCCGCTTCCTCGCTCACTGACTCGCTGCGCTCGGTCGTTCGGCT
GCGGCGAGCGGTATCAGCTCACTCAAAGGCGGTAATACGGTTATCCACAGAATCAGGGGATAACGCAGGA
AAGAACATGTGAGCAAAAGGCCAGCAAAAGGCCAGCAAAAGGCCAGGAACCGTAAAAAGGCCGCGTTGCT
GGCGTTTTTCCATAGGCTCCGCCCCCCTGACGAGCATCACAAAAATCGACGCTCAAGTCAGAGGTGGCGA
AACCCGACAGGACTATAAAGATACCAGGCGTTTCCCCCTGGAAGCTCCCTCGTGCGCTCTCCTGTTCCGA
CCCTGCCGCTTACCGGATACCTGTCCGCCTTTCTCCCTTCGGGAAGCGTGGCGCTTT
Features (pLannotate 1.2.2; 13 found; start..end, strand, type, name):
    569..1429    -  CDS            AmpR: β-lactamase; bla; confers resistance to ampicillin, carbenicillin, and related antibiotics
   1430..1521    -  promoter       AmpR promoter: bla
   1540..1567    -  terminator     rrnB T2 terminator: transcription terminator T2 from the E. coli rrnB gene
   1659..1745    -  terminator     rrnB T1 terminator: Escherichia coli rrnB; transcription terminator T1 from the E. coli rrnB gene
   1747..1862    -  ncRNA          5S rRNA: Accession: RF00001 - 5S ribosomal RNA
   1992..2009    -  CDS            capTEV™ (fragment): composite tag for in vivo biotinylation, TEV protease cleavage, and 6xHis tagging
   2016..2729    -  CDS            Superfolder GFP: Superfolder GFP is a basic (constitutively fluorescent) green fluorescent protein published in 2005, derived from Aequorea victoria. It is reported to be a very rapidly-maturing weak dimer.
   2767..3051    -  promoter       araBAD promoter: araBAD; promoter of the L-arabinose operon of E. coli; the araC regulatory gene is transcribed in the opposite direction (Guzman et al., 1995)
   3078..3956    +  CDS            araC: L-arabinose regulatory protein; araC
   4078..4118    +  CDS            rop (fragment): Rop protein, which maintains plasmids at low copy number; rop
   4220..4360    +  misc_feature   bom: basis of mobility region from pBR322
   4365..4498    -  rep_origin     RSF ori (fragment): Plasmids containing the RSF 1030 origin of replication can be propagated in E. coli cells that contain additional plasmids with compatible origins.
   4557..398     -  rep_origin     ori (across the origin): high-copy-number ColE1/pMB1/pBR322/pUC origin of replication
