[The description below was written by a language model from this plasmid's Addgene catalogue record and pLannotate feature annotations shown in this document.]
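Description:
pJH28_pBad_AraC_Para-sfGFP.3TAG is a 4.7 kb bacterial expression plasmid built by Gibson assembly on a pBR322-derived, pBAD-style backbone. It replicates in E. coli from a ColE1/pMB1-family origin and is recorded as high copy. This fits the annotation, which shows only a short fragment of the rop copy-control gene alongside the pBR322 bom region. A short stretch annotated as an RSF origin fragment next to the main origin probably reflects sequence similarity rather than a second functional replicon. Selection is by ampicillin resistance, from a β-lactamase gene driven by its own bla promoter.

The payload is the classic divergent arabinose regulatory module. araC is transcribed in one direction, and the araBAD promoter drives a superfolder GFP coding sequence in the other. AraC represses the promoter in the absence of L-arabinose and activates it when the sugar is present. A short downstream feature matched to part of a composite tag most likely represents a C-terminal His tag. The reporter is followed by the rrnB T1 and T2 terminators, with flanking 5S rRNA sequence.

The reporter carries amber (TAG) stop codons in place of residues N39, N135 and Y151, so translation terminates prematurely unless an amber suppressor tRNA is supplied. Full-length fluorescent protein therefore requires both arabinose induction and suppression. The associated publication title describes using a suppressor tRNA feedforward loop to eliminate leaky gene expression in bacteria. This plasmid appears to be the amber-gated reporter for that system, and the suppressor tRNA is not annotated on it.
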