Addgene plasmid #163723: pJH28_pBad_AraC_Para-sfGFP.3TAG
Purpose: Arabinose-inducible expression of green fluorescent protein encoding three amber codons
Depositing lab: Matthew Bennett. Depositing organization: Rice University. Publication: A suppressor tRNA-mediated feedforward loop eliminates leaky gene expression in bacteria. Ho JML, Miller CA, Parks SE, Mattia JR, Bennett MR. Nucleic Acids Res. 2021 Mar 18;49(5):e25. doi: 10.1093/nar/gkaa1179. PubMed 33290521.
Backbone
  Vector backbone: pBR322
  Vector type: Bacterial Expression
Growth in bacteria
  Bacterial resistance: Ampicillin, 100 μg/mL
  Growth temperature: 37°C
  Growth strain: NEB Stable
  Copy number: High Copy
Gene/Insert
  Gene/Insert name: araC gfp.3TAG
  Species: Synthetic
  Mutation: gfp.N39TAG,N135TAG,Y151TAG
  Cloning method: Gibson Cloning
Terms and licenses: Academic/Nonprofit Terms; Industry Terms: Not Available to Industry
How to cite: pJH28_pBad_AraC_Para-sfGFP.3TAG was a gift from Matthew Bennett (Addgene plasmid # 163723 ; http://n2t.net/addgene:163723 ; RRID:Addgene_163723)
